Addgene plasmid #36116: pCX4-Oct4
Depositing lab: Steven Dowdy. Depositing organization: University of California, San Diego (UCSD). Publication: Probing sporadic and familial Alzheimer's disease using induced pluripotent stem cells. Israel MA, Yuan SH, Bardy C, Reyna SM, Mu Y, Herrera C, Hefferan MP, Van Gorp S, Nazor KL, Boscolo FS, Carson CT, Laurent LC, Marsala M, Gage FH, Remes AM, Koo EH, Goldstein LS. Nature. 2012 Jan 25;482(7384):216-20. doi: 10.1038/nature10821. PubMed 22278060.
Backbone
  Vector backbone: pCX4bsr
  Vector type: Retroviral
  Selectable markers: Blasticidin
Growth in bacteria
  Bacterial resistance: Ampicillin, 100 μg/mL
  Growth temperature: 37°C
  Growth strain: DH5alpha
  Copy number: Unknown
Gene/Insert
  Gene/Insert name: Oct4
  Species: H. sapiens (human)
  Entrez Gene: POU5F1 (a.k.a. OCT3, OCT4, OCT4Borf1, OTF-3, OTF3, OTF4, Oct-3, Oct-4, Oct3/4)
  Promoter: CMV
  Cloning method: Unknown
  Sequencing primers: 5′ Unknown; 3′ Unknown
Terms and licenses: Academic/Nonprofit Terms; Industry Terms: Not Available to Industry
How to cite: pCX4-Oct4 was a gift from Steven Dowdy (Addgene plasmid # 36116 ; http://n2t.net/addgene:36116 ; RRID:Addgene_36116)
