[The description below was written by a language model from this plasmid's Addgene catalogue record.]
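Description:
pCX4-Oct4 is a retroviral expression vector built on the pCX4bsr backbone and carrying the human Oct4 coding sequence (POU5F1, also known as OCT3/4). It is propagated in E. coli under ampicillin selection, and the backbone provides a blasticidin resistance marker for selecting transduced mammalian cells. The record lists CMV as the promoter associated with the insert. It includes no feature table, so the arrangement of the long terminal repeats, the packaging signal, the way the blasticidin cassette is expressed relative to Oct4, and the bacterial origin of replication cannot be described from the available information. The cloning method, the insert boundaries, any epitope tags and the plasmid copy number are also not recorded.

As a retroviral transfer plasmid, it would be introduced into packaging cells that supply the viral structural and enzymatic proteins. The resulting particles deliver the Oct4 cassette into target cells, where it integrates into the genome and gives stable expression. POU5F1 is a POU-domain transcription factor central to maintaining pluripotency and is one of the classical reprogramming factors. The associated publication used induced pluripotent stem cells to study sporadic and familial Alzheimer's disease, which points to the plasmid's use, presumably alongside vectors for other reprogramming factors, in converting human somatic cells into iPSCs. It would also suit other experiments requiring stable, selectable ectopic expression of human OCT4.
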