>Addgene plasmid #36116 | pCX4-Oct4 | addgene partial sequence | sequence record 46459 | pBMN-5
CCTCTAGACTGCCGGATCCCAGTGTGGTGGTACGGGAATTCCACCATGGCGGGACACCTGGCTTCGGATT
TCGCCTTCTCGCCCCCTCCAGGTGGTGGAGGTGATGGGCCAGGGGGGCCGGAGCCGGGCTGGGTTGATCC
TCGGACCTGGCTAAGCTTCCAAGGCCCTCCTGGAGGGCCAGGAATCGGGCCGGGGGTTGGGCCAGGCTCT
GAGGTGTGGGGGATTCCCCCATGCCCCCCGCCGTATGAGTTCTGTGGGGGGATGGCGTACTGTGGGCCCC
AGGTTGGAGTGGGGCTAGTGCCCCAAGGCGGCTTGGAGACCTCTCAGCCTGAGGGCGAAGCAGGAGTCGG
GGTGGAGAGCAACTCCGATGGGGCCTCCCCGGAGCCCTGCACCGTCACCCCTGGTGCCGTGAAGCTGGAG
AAGGAGAAGCTGGAGCAAAACCCGGAGGAGTCCCAGGACATCAAAGCTCTGCAGAAAGAACTCGAGCAAT
TTGCCAAGCTCCTGAAGCAGAAGAGGATCACCCTGGGATATACACAGGCCGATGTGGGGCTCACCCTGGG
GGTTCTATTTGGGAAGGTATTCAGCCAAACGACCATCTGCCGCTTTGAGGCTCTGCAGCTTAGCTTCAAG
AACATGTGTAAGCTGCGGCCCTTGCTGCAGAAGTGGGTGGAGGAAG
