>Addgene plasmid #36116 | pCX4-Oct4 | addgene partial sequence | sequence record 46460 | IRES-F 5'-TGGCTCTCCTCAAGCGTATT-3'
CCCCATTGTATGGGATCTGATCTGGGGCCTCGGTGCACATGCTTTACATGTGTTTAGTCGAGGTTAAAAA
AACGTCTAGGCCCCCCGAACCACGGGGACGTGGTTTTCCTTTGAAAAACACGATAATACCATGGTCATGA
AAACATTTAACATTTCTCAACAAGATCTAGAATTAGTAGAAGTAGCGACAGAGAAGATTACAATGCTTTA
TGAGGATAATAAACATCATGTGGGAGCGGCAATTCGTACGAAAACAGGAGAAATCATTTCGGCAGTACAT
ATTGAAGCGTATATAGGACGAGTAACTGTTTGTGCAGAAGCCATTGCGATTGGTAGTGCAGTTTCGAATG
GACAAAAGGATTTTGACACGATTGTAGCTGTTAGACACCCTTATTCTGACGAAGTAGATAGAAGTATTCG
AGTGGTAAGTCCTTGTGGTATGTGTAGGGAGTTGATTTCAGACTATGCACCAGATTGTTTTGTGTTAATA
GAAATGAATGGCAAGTTAGTCAAAACTACGATTGAAGAACTCATTCCACTCAAATATACCCGAAATTAAA
AGTCGACGATAAAATAAAAGATTTTATTTAGTCTCCAGAAAAAGGGGGGAATGAAAGACCCCACCTGTAG
GTTTGGCAAGCTAGCTTAAGTAACGCCATTTTGCAAGGCATG
